>Addgene plasmid #228686 | pMY.007 | addgene full sequence | sequence record 456187 | Addgene NGS Result
TCGGTCTCAAACGCCCCATTATCTTAGCCTAAAAAAACCTTCTCTTTGGAACTTTCAGTAATACGCTTAA
CTGCTCATTGCTATATTGAAGTACGGATTAGAAGCCGCCGAGCGGGCGACAGCCCTCCGACGGATGACTC
TCCTCCGTGCGTCCTCGTCATCACCGGTCGCGTTCCTGAAACGCAGATGTGCCTCGCGCCGCACTGCTCC
GAACAATAAAGATTCTACAATACTAGCTTTTATGGTTATGAAGAGGAAAAATTGGCAGTAACCTGGCCCC
ACAAACCTTCAAATTAACGAATCAAATTAACAACCATAGGATGATAATGCGATTAGTTTTTTAGCCTTAT
TTCTGGGGTAATTAATCAGCGAAGCGATGATTTTTGATCTATTAACAGATATATAAATGGAAAAGCTGCA
TAACCACTTTAACTAATACTTTCAACATTTTCAGTTTGTATTACTTCTTATTCAAATGTCATAAAAGTAT
CAACAAAAAATTGTTAATATACCTCTATACTTTAACGTCAAGGAGAAAAAACTATATCAAGATGAGACCA
GACCAATAAAAAACGCCCGGCGGCAACCGAGCGTTCTGAACAAATCCAGATGGAGTTCTGAGGTCATTAC
TGGATCTATCAACAGGAGTCCAAGCGAGCTCGATATCAAATTACGCCCCGCCCTGCCACTCATCGCAGTA
CTGTTGTAATTCATTAAGCATTCTGCCGACATGGAAGCCATCACAAACGGCATGATGAACCTGAATCGCC
AGCGGCATCAGCACCTTGTCGCCTTGCGTATAATATTTGCCCATGGTGAAAACGGGGGCGAAGAAGTTGT
CCATATTGGCCACGTTTAAATCAAAACTGGTGAAACTCACCCAGGGATTGGCTGAAACGAAAAACATATT
CTCAATAAACCCTTTAGGGAAATAGGCCAGGTTTTCACCGTAACACGCCACATCTTGCGAATATATGTGT
AGAAACTGCCGGAAATCGTCGTGGTATTCACTCCAGAGCGATGAAAACGTTTCAGTTTGCTCATGGAAAA
CGGTGTAACAAGGGTGAACACTATCCCATATCACCAGCTCACCGTCTTTCATTGCCATACGAAATTCCGG
ATGAGCATTCATCAGGCGGGCAAGAATGTGAATAAAGGCCGGATAAAACTTGTGCTTATTTTTCTTTACG
GTCTTTAAAAAGGCCGTAATATCCAGCTGAACGGTCTGGTTATAGGTACATTGAGCAACTGACTGAAATG
CCTCAAAATGTTCTTTACGATGCCATTGGGATATATCAACGGTGGTATATCCAGTGATTTTTTTCTCCAT
TTTAGCTTCCTTAGCTCCTGAAAATCTCGATAACTCAAAAAATACGCCCGGTAGTGATCTTATTTCATTA
TGGTGAAAGTTGGAACCTCTTACGTGCCCGATCAATCATGACCAAAATCCCTTAACGTGAGTTTTCGTTC
CACTGAGCGTCAGACCCCGTAGAAAAGATCAAAGGATCTTCTTGAGATCCTTTTTTTCTGCGCGTAATCT
GCTGCTTGCAAACAAAAAAACCACCGCTACCAGCGGTGGTTTGTTTGCCGGATCAAGAGCTACCAACTCT
TTTTCCGAAGGTAACTGGCTTCAGCAGAGCGCAGATACCAAATACTGTTCTTCTAGTGTAGCCGTAGTTA
GGCCACCACTTCAAGAACTCTGTAGCACCGCCTACATACCTCGCTCTGCTAATCCTGTTACCAGTGGCTG
CTGCCAGTGGCGATAAGTCGTGTCTTACCGGGTTGGACTCAAGACGATAGTTACCGGATAAGGCGCAGCG
GTCGGGCTGAACGGGGGGTTCGTGCACACAGCCCAGCTTGGAGCGAACGACCTACACCGAACTGAGATAC
CTACAGCGTGAGCTATGAGAAAGCGCCACGCTTCCCGAAGGGAGAAAGGCGGACAGGTATCCGGTAAGCG
GCAGGGTCGGAACAGGAGAGCGCACGAGGGAGCTTCCAGGGGGAAACGCCTGGTATCTTTATAGTCCTGT
CGGGTTTCGCCACCTCTGACTTGAGCGTCGATTTTTGTGATGCTCGTCAGGGGGGCGGAGCCTATGGAAA
AACGCCAGCAACGCGGCCTTTTTACGGTTCCTGGCCTTTTGCTGGCCTTTTGCTCACATGTTCTTTCCTG
CGTTATCCCCTGATTCTGTGGATAACCGTAG
Features (pLannotate 1.2.2; 5 found; start..end, strand, type, name):
     94..535     +  promoter       GAL1 promoter: S. cerevisiae GAL1; inducible promoter, regulated by Gal4
    566..600     -  terminator     lambda t0 terminator: minimal transcription terminator from phage lambda (Scholtissek and Grosse, 1987)
    674..1330    -  CDS            cat: CAT_ECOLX - Experimental evidence at protein level: Swiss-Prot protein existence level 1. This enzyme is an effector of chloramphenicol resistance in bacteria. From Escherichia coli. This protein is used as a marker in many commonly used cloning vectors, such as pACYC184.
   1331..1428    -  promoter       cat promoter: promoter of the E. coli cat gene encoding chloramphenicol acetyltransferase
   1512..2100    +  rep_origin     ori: high-copy-number ColE1/pMB1/pBR322/pUC origin of replication
