[The description below was written by a language model from this plasmid's Addgene catalogue record and pLannotate feature annotations shown in this document.]
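Description:
pMY.007 is a small (about 2.2 kb) part-storage plasmid built on the pYTK001 backbone, the entry vector of a yeast modular cloning toolkit. It carries the wild-type Saccharomyces cerevisiae GAL1 promoter as its only insert. Although it is catalogued as a yeast expression vector, the annotated features show no yeast origin of replication, centromere, auxotrophic marker, coding sequence or yeast terminator. The plasmid therefore serves as a donor of a promoter module rather than as a stand-alone expression construct. It is maintained in E. coli through a high-copy ColE1/pUC-type origin. Selection is with chloramphenicol, conferred by the cat gene under its native promoter and followed by a minimal phage lambda t0 terminator.

The GAL1 promoter is a tightly regulated, Gal4-dependent element that is induced by galactose and repressed by glucose, which makes it a common choice for controlled, high-level protein production in budding yeast. According to the stated purpose, this version of the part is intended for expression units in which the open reading frame carries an N-terminal tag. This implies that its downstream junction is designed to join a tag module rather than a coding sequence directly, but the record does not describe the flanking cloning sites or overhangs, and the 5′ cloning site is listed as unknown. The plasmid belongs to a modular cloning system for assembling multigene vectors for baculovirus and yeast expression. Within that system it would be combined with tag, coding sequence, terminator and backbone parts to build galactose-inducible transcription units.
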