Addgene plasmid #228686: pMY.007
Purpose: pGAL1 Promoter for yeast expression with Nterminal tag
Depositing lab: Chen Davidovich. Depositing organization: Monash University. Publication: Modular cloning of multigene vectors for the baculovirus system and yeast. Lai Z, Flanigan SF, Boudes M, Davidovich C. J Mol Biol. 2025 Jan 13:168943. doi: 10.1016/j.jmb.2025.168943. PubMed 39814169.
Backbone
  Vector backbone: pYTK001
  Vector type: Yeast Expression
Growth in bacteria
  Bacterial resistance: Chloramphenicol, 25 μg/mL
  Growth temperature: 37°C
  Growth strain: DH5alpha
  Copy number: High Copy
Gene/Insert
  Gene/Insert name: pGAL1
  Species: S. cerevisiae (budding yeast)
  Mutation: WT
  Cloning method: Restriction Enzyme; 5′ cloning site Unknown (unknown if destroyed)
Terms and licenses: Academic/Nonprofit Terms; Industry Terms: Not Available to Industry
How to cite: pMY.007 was a gift from Chen Davidovich (Addgene plasmid # 228686 ; http://n2t.net/addgene:228686 ; RRID:Addgene_228686)
